Addgene plasmid #186310: PB_TRE_sg61-PDGFR_EF1a_eGFP
Purpose: Plasmid for inducible mammalian cell expression of the sg61 helixCAM and constitutive expression of an identifying fluorescent protein (eGFP). Flanked with PiggyBac sites for easy line construction
Depositing lab: George Church. Depositing organization: Harvard Medical School. Publication: helixCAM: A platform for programmable cellular assembly in bacteria and human cells. Chao G, Wannier TM, Gutierrez C, Borders NC, Appleton E, Chadha A, Lebar T, Church GM. Cell. 2022 Aug 23. pii: S0092-8674(22)01061-3. doi: 10.1016/j.cell.2022.08.012. PubMed 36055250.
Backbone
  Vector backbone: PB
  Backbone manufacturer: SBI
  Modifications to backbone: eGFP inserted between rtTA and puromycin resistance gene
  Vector type: Mammalian Expression
  Selectable markers: Puromycin
Growth in bacteria
  Bacterial resistance: Ampicillin, 100 μg/mL
  Growth temperature: 37°C
  Growth strain: DH5alpha
  Copy number: High Copy
Gene/Insert 1
  Gene/Insert name: sg61-PDGFR
  Species: Synthetic
  Insert size (bp): 396
  Tag / fusion protein: His, myc
Gene/Insert 2
  Gene/Insert name: eGFP
  Species: Synthetic
  Insert size (bp): 717
Terms and licenses: Academic/Nonprofit Terms; Industry Terms: Not Available to Industry
How to cite: PB_TRE_sg61-PDGFR_EF1a_eGFP was a gift from George Church (Addgene plasmid # 186310 ; http://n2t.net/addgene:186310 ; RRID:Addgene_186310)
