[The description below was written by a language model from this plasmid's Addgene catalogue record and pLannotate feature annotations shown in this document.]
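Description:
PB_TRE_sg61-PDGFR_EF1a_eGFP is an 8.8 kb mammalian expression plasmid built on a commercial PiggyBac (PB) transposon backbone, designed so that its cargo can be integrated into the genome by PiggyBac transposase to make stable cell lines. In bacteria it is maintained as a high-copy plasmid through a ColE1/pUC-type origin with ampicillin resistance, and it also carries an f1 origin and remnants of a lac/lacZα cloning region. The automated feature table does not annotate the PiggyBac terminal repeats themselves. The catalogue states that they flank the cassette, and the short "lambda portal protein" fragments called on either side of the payload are probably spurious matches in that flanking backbone sequence.

The payload consists of two transcription units. The first is doxycycline-inducible. A TRE3G promoter with a minimal CMV element drives the synthetic sg61-PDGFR insert, in which an Igκ leader directs secretion and a PDGFRβ transmembrane domain anchors the protein in the plasma membrane, followed by a bGH polyadenylation signal. This arrangement displays the sg61 helixCAM module on the cell surface, with His and myc tags recorded for detection. The second unit is constitutive. An EF-1α core promoter combined with an HTLV-1 LTR fragment expresses the reverse tetracycline transactivator (rtTA3), EGFP and puromycin N-acetyltransferase in series, ending in an SV40 poly(A) signal. EGFP was inserted between rtTA and the puromycin gene. The elements linking these three coding sequences are not annotated.

A single integration therefore supplies the Tet-On activator, puromycin selection, a green fluorescent identity marker and the inducible adhesion molecule. The plasmid is used to build cell lines for programmable cell–cell assembly.
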