Features (pLannotate 1.2.2; 26 found; start..end, strand, type, name):
     57..161     -  promoter       AmpR promoter: bla
    214..642     -  rep_origin     f1 ori (sequence partly withheld): f1 bacteriophage origin of replication; arrow indicates direction of (+) strand synthesis
    647..802     -  CDS            lacZα (fragment): LacZα fragment of β-galactosidase; lacZ fragment
    804..923     +  CDS            B (fragment): PORTL_LAMBD - Experimental evidence at protein level: Swiss-Prot protein existence level 1. Forms the portal vertex of the capsid (PubMed:6228056, PubMed:6232391). This portal plays critical roles in head assembly, genome packaging, neck/tail attachment, and genome ejection (Probable). The portal protein multimerizes as a single ring-shaped homododecamer arranged around a central channel (PubMed:6232391). Binds to the terminase subunits to form the packaging machine (PubMed:7799432). From Escherichia phage lambda (Bacteriophage lambda).
   1441..1819    +  promoter       TRE3G promoter: 3rd-generation Tet-responsive promoter that can be activated by binding of Tet-On® 3G
   1871..1909    +  promoter       minimal CMV promoter: human cytomegalovirus (CMV) immediate early promoter
   1955..1972    +  protein_bind   attB1 (fragment): mutant version of attB; core recombination site for the Gateway® BP reaction BP Clonase™
   1978..2040    +  sig_peptide    Igκ leader: leader sequence from mouse immunoglobulin κ light chain
   2224..2370    +  CDS            PDGFRβ TM domain: transmembrane domain from platelet derived growth factor receptor beta
   2387..2607    +  polyA_signal   bGH poly(A) signal: bovine growth hormone polyadenylation signal
   2671..2882    +  promoter       EF-1α core promoter: core promoter for human elongation factor EF-1α
   2895..3163    +  LTR            5' LTR (truncated): truncated 5' long terminal repeat (LTR) from human T-cell leukemia virus (HTLV) type 1
   3197..3894    +  CDS            rtTA3 (fragment): reverse tetracycline transactivator 3 activates expression from Tet-responsive promoters in the presence of doxycycline
   3824..3934    +  CDS            VP48: 3 tandem repeats of the minimal activation domain of herpes simplex virus VP16 (Cheng et al., 2013)
   3995..4711    +  CDS            EGFP: EGFP is a basic (constitutively fluorescent) green fluorescent protein published in 1996, derived from Aequorea victoria. It is reported to be a rapidly-maturing weak dimer with moderate acid sensitivity.
   4766..5365    +  CDS            PuroR: puromycin N-acetyltransferase; pac from Streptomyces alboniger; confers resistance to puromycin
   5366..5393    +  misc_feature   WPRE (fragment): woodchuck hepatitis virus posttranscriptional regulatory element
   5398..5519    +  polyA_signal   SV40 poly(A) signal: SV40 polyadenylation signal
   5537..5629    +  ncRNA          G-CSF SLDE: Accession: RF00183 - G-CSF factor stem-loop destabilising element (SLDE)
   6326..6793    +  CDS            B (fragment): PORTL_LAMBD - Experimental evidence at protein level: Swiss-Prot protein existence level 1. Forms the portal vertex of the capsid (PubMed:6228056, PubMed:6232391). This portal plays critical roles in head assembly, genome packaging, neck/tail attachment, and genome ejection (Probable). The portal protein multimerizes as a single ring-shaped homododecamer arranged around a central channel (PubMed:6232391). Binds to the terminase subunits to form the packaging machine (PubMed:7799432). From Escherichia phage lambda (Bacteriophage lambda).
   6831..6847    -  protein_bind   lac operator: The lac repressor binds to the lac operator to inhibit transcription in E. coli. This inhibition can be relieved by adding lactose or isopropyl-β-D-thiogalactopyranoside (IPTG). lac repressor encoded by lacI
   6855..6885    -  promoter       lac promoter: promoter for the E. coli lac operon
   6900..6921    -  protein_bind   CAP binding site: CAP binding activates transcription in the presence of cAMP. E. coli catabolite activator protein
   6934..7026    -  CDS            lacI (fragment): lac repressor; lacI; The lac repressor binds to the lac operator to inhibit transcription in E. coli. This inhibition can be relieved by adding lactose or isopropyl-β-D-thiogalactopyranoside (IPTG).
   7209..7797    -  rep_origin     ori: high-copy-number ColE1/pMB1/pBR322/pUC origin of replication
   7968..56      -  CDS            AmpR (across the origin): β-lactamase; bla; confers resistance to ampicillin, carbenicillin, and related antibiotics
>Addgene plasmid #186310 | PB_TRE_sg61-PDGFR_EF1a_eGFP | addgene full sequence | sequence record 366939 | Addgene NGS Result
AGGCAAAATGCCGCAAAAAAGGGAATAAGGGCGACACGGAAATGTTGAATACTCATACTCTTCCTTTTTC
AATATTATTGAAGCATTTATCAGGGTTATTGTCTCATGAGCGGATACATATTTGAATGTATTTAGAAAAA
TAAACAAATAGGGGTTCCGCGCACATTTCCCCGAAAAGTGCCACCTAAATTGTAAGCGTTAATATTTTGT
TAAAATTCGCGTTAAATTTTTGTTAAATCAGCTCATTTTTTAACCAATAGGCCGAAATCGGCAAAATCCC
TTATAAATCAAAAGAATAGACCGAGATAGGGT
[37 nt withheld, positions 313-349]
AAAGAACGTGGACTCCAACGTCAAAGG
[49 nt withheld, positions 377-425]
T
[91 nt withheld, positions 427-517]
G
[124 nt withheld, positions 519-642]
CCCATTCGCCATTCAGGCTGCGCAACTGTTGGGAAGGGCGATCGGTGCGGGCCTCTTCGCTATTACGCCA
GCTGGCGAAAGGGGGATGTGCTGCAAGGCGATTAAGTTGGGTAACGCCAGGGTTTTCCCAGTCACGACGT
TGTAAAACGACGGCCAGTGAGCGCGCCTCGTTCATTCACGTTTTTGAACCCGTGGAGGACGGGCAGACTC
GCGGTGCAAATGTGTTTTACAGCGTGATGGAGCAGATGAAGATGCTCGACACGCTGCAGAACACGCAGCT
AGATTAACCCTAGAAAGATAATCATATTGTGACGTACGTTAAAGATAATCATGTGTAAAATTGACGCATG
TGTTTTATCGGTCTGTATATCGAGGTTTATTTATTAATTTGAATAGATATTAAGTTTTATTATATTTACA
CTTACATACTAATAATAAATTCAACAAACAATTTATTTATGTTTATTTATTTATTAAAAAAAACAAAAAC
TCAAAATTTCTTCTATAAAGTAACAAAACTTTTATGAGGGACAGCCCCCCCCCAAAGCCCCCAGGGATGT
AATTACGTCCCTCCCCCGCTAGGGGGCAGCAGCGAGCCGCCCGGGGCTCCGCTCCGGTCCGGCGCTCCCC
CCGCATCCCCGAGCCGGCAGCGTGCGGGGACAGCCCGGGCACGGGGAAGGTGGCACGGGATCGCTTTCCT
CTGAACGCTTCTCGCTGCTCTTTGAGCCTGCAGACACCTGGGGGGATACGGGGAAAAGGCCTCCACGGCC
ACTAGTCTTTCGTCTTCAAGAATTCCTCGAGTTTACTCCCTATCAGTGATAGAGAACGTATGAAGAGTTT
ACTCCCTATCAGTGATAGAGAACGTATGCAGACTTTACTCCCTATCAGTGATAGAGAACGTATAAGGAGT
TTACTCCCTATCAGTGATAGAGAACGTATGACCAGTTTACTCCCTATCAGTGATAGAGAACGTATCTACA
GTTTACTCCCTATCAGTGATAGAGAACGTATATCCAGTTTACTCCCTATCAGTGATAGAGAACGTATAAG
CTTTAGGCGTGTACGGTGGGCGCCTATAAAAGCAGAGCTCGTTTAGTGAACCGTCAGATCGCCTGGAGCA
ATTCCACAACACTTTTGTCTTATACCAACTTTCCGTACCACTTCCTACCCTCGTAAAGGTCTAGAGCTAG
CGAATTCGAAGCCACCAACTGGCAGGTGCGTATGTCGAGGTAGGCGTGTACGGTGGGAGGCCTATATAAG
CAGAGCTCGTTTAGTGAACCGTCAGATCGCCTGGAGAATTGGCTAGCATCAACAAGTTTGTACAAAAAAG
TTGGCATGGAGACAGACACACTCCTGCTATGGGTACTGCTGCTCTGGGTTCCAGGTTCCACTGGTGACGG
AAGCCATCACCACCATCATCACGGTGCATCCCCCGAGGATAAAATCCAGGCTCTGAAGCAGAAAAATGCG
CAACTAAAGCAAGAAAATGCGGCGCTTGAGCAAAAGAATGCTCAACTAAAACAGGAGATACAAGCGTTAG
AACAAGACGAACAAAAACTCATCTCAGAAGAGGATCTGAATGCTGTGGGCCAGGACACGCAGGAGGTCAT
CGTGGTGCCACACTCCTTGCCCTTTAAGGTGGTGGTGATCTCAGCCATCCTGGCCCTGGTGGTGCTCACC
ATCATCTCCCTTATCATCCTCATCATGCTTTGGCAGAAGAAGCCACGTTAACGGTACCCCTCGACTGTGC
CTACTAGTTGCCAGCCATCTGTTGTTTGCCCCTCCCCCGTGCCTTCCTTGACCCTGGAAGGTGCCACTCC
CACTGTCCTTTCCTAATAAAATGAGGAAATTGCATCGCATTGTCTGAGTAGGTGTCATTCTATTCTGGGG
GGTGGGGTGGGGCAGGACAGCAAGGGGGAGGATTGGGAAGACAATAGCAGGCATGCTGGGGATGCGGTGG
GCTCTTCGAATTTAAATCGGATCCAGCTGAATCTAAGTGGATCTGCGATCGCTCCGGTGCCCGTCAGTGG
GCAGAGCGCACATCGCCCACAGTCCCCGAGAAGTTGGGGGGAGGGGTCGGCAATTGAACGGGTGCCTAGA
GAAGGTGGCGCGGGGTAAACTGGGAAAGTGATGTCGTGTACTGGCTCCGCCTTTTTCCCGAGGGTGGGGG
AGAACCGTATATAAGTGCAGTAGTCGCCGTGAACGTTCTTTTTCGCAACGGGTTTGCCGCCAGAACACAG
CTGAAGCTTCGAGGGGCTCGCATCTCTCCTTCACGCGCCCGCCGCCCTACCTGAGGCCGCCATCCACGCC
GGTTGAGTCGCGTTCTGCCGCCTCCCGCCTGTGGTGCCTCCTGAACTGCGTCCGCCGTCTAGGTAAGTTT
AAAGCTCAGGTCGAGACCGGGCCTTTGTCCGGCGCTCCCTTGGAGCCTACCTAGACTCAGCCGGCTCTCC
ACGCTTTGCCTGACCCTGCTTGCTCAACTCTACGTCTTTGTTTCGTTTTCTGTTCTGCGCCGTTACAGAT
CTAAGCTGTGACCGGCGCCTACTCTAGAGCCGCCATGTCTAGACTGGACAAGAGCAAAGTCATAAACTCT
GCTCTGGAATTACTCAATGGAGTCGGTATCGAAGGCCTGACGACAAGGAAACTCGCTCAAAAGCTGGGAG
TTGAGCAGCCTACCCTGTACTGGCACGTGAAGAACAAGCGGGCCCTGCTCGATGCCCTGCCAATCGAGAT
GCTGGACAGGCATCATACCCACTCCTGCCCCCTGGAAGGCGAGTCATGGCAAGACTTTCTGCGGAACAAC
GCCAAGTCATACCGCTGTGCTCTCCTCTCACATCGCGACGGGGCTAAAGTGCATCTCGGCACCCGCCCAA
CAGAGAAACAGTACGAAACCCTGGAAAATCAGCTCGCGTTCCTGTGTCAGCAAGGCTTCTCCCTGGAGAA
CGCACTGTACGCTCTGTCCGCCGTGGGCCACTTTACACTGGGCTGCGTATTGGAGGAACAGGAGCATCAA
GTAGCAAAAGAGGAAAGAGAGACACCTACCACCGATTCTATGCCCCCACTTCTGAAACAAGCAATTGAGC
TGTTCGACCGGCAGGGAGCCGAACCTGCCTTCCTTTTCGGCCTGGAACTAATCATATGTGGCCTGGAGAA
ACAGCTAAAGTGCGAAAGCGGCGGGCCGACCGACGCCCTTGACGATTTTGACTTAGACATGCTCCCAGCC
GATGCCCTTGACGACTTTGACCTTGATATGCTGCCTGCTGACGCTCTTGACGATTTTGACCTTGACATGC
TCCCCGGGGAGGGCAGAGGAAGTCTTCTAACATGCGGTGACGTGGAGGAGAATCCCGGCCCTATGGTGAG
CAAGGGCGAGGAGCTGTTCACCGGGGTGGTGCCCATCCTGGTCGAGCTGGACGGCGACGTAAACGGCCAC
AAGTTCAGCGTGTCCGGCGAGGGCGAGGGCGATGCCACCTACGGCAAGCTGACCCTGAAGTTCATCTGCA
CCACCGGCAAGCTGCCCGTGCCCTGGCCCACCCTCGTGACCACCCTGACCTACGGCGTGCAGTGCTTCAG
CCGCTACCCCGACCACATGAAGCAGCACGACTTCTTCAAGTCCGCCATGCCCGAAGGCTACGTCCAGGAG
CGCACCATCTTCTTCAAGGACGACGGCAACTACAAGACCCGCGCCGAGGTGAAGTTCGAGGGCGACACCC
TGGTGAACCGCATCGAGCTGAAGGGCATCGACTTCAAGGAGGACGGCAACATCCTGGGGCACAAGCTGGA
GTACAACTACAACAGCCACAACGTCTATATCATGGCCGACAAGCAGAAGAACGGCATCAAGGTGAACTTC
AAGATCCGCCACAACATCGAGGACGGCAGCGTGCAGCTCGCCGACCACTACCAGCAGAACACCCCCATCG
GCGACGGCCCCGTGCTGCTGCCCGACAACCACTACCTGAGCACCCAGTCCGCCCTGAGCAAAGACCCCAA
CGAGAAGCGCGATCACATGGTCCTGCTGGAGTTCGTGACCGCCGCCGGGATCACTCTCGGCATGGACGAG
CTGTACAAGGAGGGCAGAGGAAGTCTTCTAACATGCGGTGACGTGGAGGAGAATCCCGGCCCTATGACCG
AGTACAAGCCCACGGTGCGCCTCGCCACCCGCGACGACGTCCCCAGGGCCGTACGCACCCTCGCCGCCGC
GTTCGCCGACTACCCCGCCACGCGCCACACCGTCGATCCGGACCGCCACATCGAGCGGGTCACCGAGCTG
CAAGAACTCTTCCTCACGCGCGTCGGGCTCGACATCGGCAAGGTGTGGGTCGCGGACGACGGCGCCGCGG
TGGCGGTCTGGACCACGCCGGAGAGCGTCGAAGCGGGGGCGGTGTTCGCCGAGATCGGCCCGCGCATGGC
CGAGTTGAGCGGTTCCCGGCTGGCCGCGCAGCAACAGATGGAAGGCCTCCTGGCGCCGCACCGGCCCAAG
GAGCCCGCGTGGTTCCTGGCCACCGTCGGCGTCTCGCCCGACCACCAGGGCAAGGGTCTGGGCAGCGCCG
TCGTGCTCCCCGGAGTGGAGGCGGCCGAGCGCGCCGGGGTGCCCGCCTTCCTGGAGACCTCCGCGCCCCG
CAACCTCCCCTTCTACGAGCGGCTCGGCTTCACCGTCACCGCCGACGTCGAGGTGCCCGAAGGACCGCGC
ACCTGGTGCATGACCCGCAAGCCCGGTGCCTGAAATCAACCTCTGGATTACAAAATTTGTGGGTAAACTT
GTTTATTGCAGCTTATAATGGTTACAAATAAAGCAATAGCATCACAAATTTCACAAATAAAGCATTTTTT
TCACTGCATTCTAGTTGTGGTTTGTCCAAACTCATCAATGTATCTTATCATGTCTGGAATTGACTCAAAT
GATGTCAATTAGTCTATCAGAAGCTCATCTGGTCTCCCTTCCGGGGGACAAGACATCCCTGTTTAATATT
TAAACAGCAGTGTTCCCAAACTGGGTTCTTATATCCCTTGCTCTGGTCAACCAGGTTGCAGGGTTTCCTG
TCCTCACAGGAACGAAGTCCCTAAAGAAACAGTGGCAGCCAGGTTTAGCCCCGGAATTGACTGGATTCCT
TTTTTAGGGCCCATTGGTATGGCTTTTTCCCCGTATCCCCCCAGGTGTCTGCAGGCTCAAAGAGCAGCGA
GAAGCGTTCAGAGGAAAGCGATCCCGTGCCACCTTCCCCGTGCCCGGGCTGTCCCCGCACGCTGCCGGCT
CGGGGATGCGGGGGGAGCGCCGGACCGGAGCGGAGCCCCGGGCGGCTCGCTGCTGCCCCCTAGCGGGGGA
GGGACGTAATTACATCCCTGGGGGCTTTGGGGGGGGGCTGTCCCTGATATCTATAACAAGAAAATATATA
TATAATAAGTTATCACGTAAGTAGAACATGAAATAACAATATAATTATCGTATGAGTTAAATCTTAAAAG
TCACGTAAAAGATAATCATGCGTCATTTTGACTCACGCGGTCGTTATAGTTCAAAATCAGTGACACTTAC
CGCATTGACAAGCACGCCTCACGGGAGCTCCAAGCGGCGACTGAGATGTCCTAAATGCACAGCGACGGAT
TCGCGCTATTTAGAAAGAGAGAGCAATATTTCAAGAATGCATGCGTCAATTTTACGCAGACTATCTTTCT
AGGGTTAATCTAGCTGCATCAGGATCATATCGTCGGGTCTTTTTTCCGGCTCAGTCATCGCCCAAGCTGG
CGCTATCTGGGCATCGGGGAGGAAGAAGCCCGTGCCTTTTCCCGCGAGGTTGAAGCGGCATGGAAAGAGT
TTGCCGAGGATGACTGCTGCTGCATTGACGTTGAGCGAAAACGCACGTTTACCATGATGATTCGGGAAGG
TGTGGCCATGCACGCCTTTAACGGTGAACTGTTCGTTCAGGCCACCTGGGATACCAGTTCGTCGCGGCTT
TTCCGGACACAGTTCCGGATGGTCAGCCCGAAGCGCATCAGCAACCCGAACAATACCGGCGACAGCCGGA
ACTGCCGTGCCGGTGTGCAGATTAATGACAGCGGTGCGGCGCTGGGATATTACGTCAGCGAGGACGGGTA
TCCTGGCTGGATGCCGCAGAAATGGACATGGATACCCCGTGAGTTACCCGGCGGGCGCGCTTGGCGTAAT
CATGGTCATAGCTGTTTCCTGTGTGAAATTGTTATCCGCTCACAATTCCACACAACATACGAGCCGGAAG
CATAAAGTGTAAAGCCTGGGGTGCCTAATGAGTGAGCTAACTCACATTAATTGCGTTGCGCTCACTGCCC
GCTTTCCAGTCGGGAAACCTGTCGTGCCAGCTGCATTAATGAATCGGCCAACGCGCGGGGAGAGGCGGTT
TGCGTATTGGGCGCTCTTCCGCTTCCTCGCTCACTGACTCGCTGCGCTCGGTCGTTCGGCTGCGGCGAGC
GGTATCAGCTCACTCAAAGGCGGTAATACGGTTATCCACAGAATCAGGGGATAACGCAGGAAAGAACATG
TGAGCAAAAGGCCAGCAAAAGGCCAGGAACCGTAAAAAGGCCGCGTTGCTGGCGTTTTTCCATAGGCTCC
GCCCCCCTGACGAGCATCACAAAAATCGACGCTCAAGTCAGAGGTGGCGAAACCCGACAGGACTATAAAG
ATACCAGGCGTTTCCCCCTGGAAGCTCCCTCGTGCGCTCTCCTGTTCCGACCCTGCCGCTTACCGGATAC
CTGTCCGCCTTTCTCCCTTCGGGAAGCGTGGCGCTTTCTCATAGCTCACGCTGTAGGTATCTCAGTTCGG
TGTAGGTCGTTCGCTCCAAGCTGGGCTGTGTGCACGAACCCCCCGTTCAGCCCGACCGCTGCGCCTTATC
CGGTAACTATCGTCTTGAGTCCAACCCGGTAAGACACGACTTATCGCCACTGGCAGCAGCCACTGGTAAC
AGGATTAGCAGAGCGAGGTATGTAGGCGGTGCTACAGAGTTCTTGAAGTGGTGGCCTAACTACGGCTACA
CTAGAAGAACAGTATTTGGTATCTGCGCTCTGCTGAAGCCAGTTACCTTCGGAAAAAGAGTTGGTAGCTC
TTGATCCGGCAAACAAACCACCGCTGGTAGCGGTGGTTTTTTTGTTTGCAAGCAGCAGATTACGCGCAGA
AAAAAAGGATCTCAAGAAGATCCTTTGATCTTTTCTACGGGGTCTGACGCTCAGTGGAACGAAAACTCAC
GTTAAGGGATTTTGGTCATGAGATTATCAAAAAGGATCTTCACCTAGATCCTTTTAAATTAAAAATGAAG
TTTTAAATCAATCTAAAGTATATATGAGTAAACTTGGTCTGACAGTTACCAATGCTTAATCAGTGAGGCA
CCTATCTCAGCGATCTGTCTATTTCGTTCATCCATAGTTGCCTGACTCCCCGTCGTGTAGATAACTACGA
TACGGGAGGGCTTACCATCTGGCCCCAGTGCTGCAATGATACCGCGAGACCCACGCTCACCGGCTCCAGA
TTTATCAGCAATAAACCAGCCAGCCGGAAGGGCCGAGCGCAGAAGTGGTCCTGCAACTTTATCCGCCTCC
ATCCAGTCTATTAATTGTTGCCGGGAAGCTAGAGTAAGTAGTTCGCCAGTTAATAGTTTGCGCAACGTTG
TTGCCATTGCTACAGGCATCGTGGTGTCACGCTCGTCGTTTGGTATGGCTTCATTCAGCTCCGGTTCCCA
ACGATCAAGGCGAGTTACATGATCCCCCATGTTGTGCAAAAAAGCGGTTAGCTCCTTCGGTCCTCCGATC
GTTGTCAGAAGTAAGTTGGCCGCAGTGTTATCACTCATGGTTATGGCAGCACTGCATAATTCTCTTACTG
TCATGCCATCCGTAAGATGCTTTTCTGTGACTGGTGAGTACTCAACCAAGTCATTCTGAGAATAGTGTAT
GCGGCGACCGAGTTGCTCTTGCCCGGCGTCAATACGGGATAATACCGCGCCACATAGCAGAACTTTAAAA
GTGCTCATCATTGGAAAACGTTCTTCGGGGCGAAAACTCTCAAGGATCTTACCGCTGTTGAGATCCAGTT
CGATGTAACCCACTCGTGCACCCAACTGATCTTCAGCATCTTTTACTTTCACCAGCGTTTCTGGGTGAGC
AAAAACAGGA
